Addgene plasmid #137878: pPN460
Purpose: PiggyBac vector for expression of 1x gRNA targeting POGZ for CRISPRa;mRFP-T2A-BlasticidinR
Depositing lab: Lindy Barrett. Depositing organization: Broad Institute. Publication: A multiplexed gRNA piggyBac transposon system facilitates efficient induction of CRISPRi and CRISPRa in human pluripotent stem cells. Hazelbaker DZ, Beccard A, Angelini G, Mazzucato P, Messana A, Lam D, Eggan K, Barrett LE. Sci Rep. 2020 Jan 20;10(1):635. doi: 10.1038/s41598-020-57500-1. PubMed 31959800.
Backbone
  Vector backbone: pGEP163
  Vector type: Mammalian Expression, CRISPR
  Selectable markers: Blasticidin
Growth in bacteria
  Bacterial resistance: Ampicillin, 100 μg/mL
  Growth temperature: 30°C
  Growth strain: NEB Stable
  Copy number: High Copy
Gene/Insert
  Gene/Insert name: POGZ
  gRNA/shRNA sequence: TTGGGGAGACGAGCTTTCAA
  Species: H. sapiens (human)
  Entrez Gene: POGZ (a.k.a. MRD37, WHSUS, ZNF280E, ZNF635, ZNF635m)
  Cloning method: Gateway Cloning
Terms and licenses: Academic/Nonprofit Terms; Industry Terms: Not Available to Industry
Depositor comments: Additional insert: mRFP-T2A-BlasticidinR
How to cite: pPN460 was a gift from Lindy Barrett (Addgene plasmid # 137878 ; http://n2t.net/addgene:137878 ; RRID:Addgene_137878)
