[The description below was written by a language model from this plasmid's Addgene catalogue record and pLannotate feature annotations shown in this document.]
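Description:
pPN460 is an 8.7 kb piggyBac transposon plasmid built on the pGEP163 backbone for mammalian expression of a single guide RNA directed at human POGZ, intended for CRISPR activation (CRISPRa). In bacteria it is maintained through a high-copy ColE1/pUC-type origin and selected with ampicillin via the β-lactamase gene. An f1 origin and leftover pBluescript-type elements (lac promoter/operator, lacZα fragments, T3 and T7 promoters) are also present. The piggyBac terminal repeats are not annotated as such in the feature table, although a short fragment matching the baculovirus FP25 gene, a classic piggyBac insertion locus, probably reflects transposon-flanking sequence.

The payload has two parts. A CAG-type promoter (CMV enhancer, chicken β-actin promoter and chimeric intron) drives mRFP1 followed by blasticidin S deaminase. The record describes these as joined by a T2A peptide, so one transcript yields both a red fluorescent marker and blasticidin resistance. This unit ends in a WPRE fragment and an SV40 polyadenylation signal. It is bracketed by two minimal FRT sites in the same orientation, an arrangement that could permit FLP-mediated excision of the reporter/selection cassette. Downstream, between attB1 and attB2 sites left by Gateway cloning, a human U6 RNA polymerase III promoter drives the POGZ spacer fused to the S. pyogenes Cas9 gRNA scaffold. An additional scaffold fragment is annotated after it, and a rabbit β-globin poly(A) signal lies beyond attB2.

No Cas9 or activator is encoded, so a dCas9-based activator and piggyBac transposase must be supplied separately. The associated work applied this gRNA transposon system to stable integration and CRISPRi/CRISPRa induction in human pluripotent stem cells, with integrants identified by red fluorescence and blasticidin selection.
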