Features (pLannotate 1.2.2; 38 found; start..end, strand, type, name):
      1..380     +  enhancer       CMV enhancer: human cytomegalovirus immediate early enhancer
    382..659     +  promoter       chicken β-actin promoter: No description available
    660..1676    +  intron         chimeric intron: chimera between introns from chicken β-actin and rabbit β-globin
   1674..1748    +  CDS            HBB (fragment): HBB_LEPEU - Experimental evidence at protein level: Swiss-Prot protein existence level 1. Involved in oxygen transport from the lung to the various peripheral tissues. From Lepus europaeus (European hare).
   1754..1787    -  protein_bind   FRT (minimal): supports FLP-mediated excision but not integration (Turan and Bode, 2011) FLP recombinase from the Saccharomyces cerevisiae 2μ plasmid
   1799..2473    +  CDS            mRFP1: mRFP1 is a basic (constitutively fluorescent) red fluorescent protein published in 2002, derived from Discosoma sp.. It is reported to be a somewhat slowly-maturing monomer with low acid sensitivity.
   2531..2929    +  CDS            BSD: blasticidin S deaminase; Aspergillus terreus BSD; confers resistance to blasticidin
   2959..3049    +  misc_feature   WPRE (fragment): woodchuck hepatitis virus posttranscriptional regulatory element
   3053..3174    +  polyA_signal   SV40 poly(A) signal: SV40 polyadenylation signal
   3196..3229    -  protein_bind   FRT (minimal): supports FLP-mediated excision but not integration (Turan and Bode, 2011) FLP recombinase from the Saccharomyces cerevisiae 2μ plasmid
   3262..3286    +  protein_bind   attB1: mutant version of attB; recombination site for the Gateway® BP reaction BP Clonase™
   3326..3566    +  promoter       U6 promoter: RNA polymerase III promoter for human U6 snRNA
   3596..3671    +  misc_RNA       gRNA scaffold: guide RNA scaffold for the Streptococcus pyogenes CRISPR/Cas9 system
   3678..3721    +  misc_RNA       gRNA scaffold (fragment): guide RNA scaffold for the Streptococcus pyogenes CRISPR/Cas9 system
   3767..3785    -  rep_origin     f1 ori (fragment): f1 bacteriophage origin of replication; arrow indicates direction of (+) strand synthesis
   3790..3945    -  CDS            lacZα (fragment): LacZα fragment of β-galactosidase; lacZ fragment
   3953..3971    +  promoter       T7 promoter: promoter for bacteriophage T7 RNA polymerase
   3980..4003    -  misc_feature   MCS (fragment): pBluescript multiple cloning site
   4019..4037    -  promoter       T3 promoter: promoter for bacteriophage T3 RNA polymerase
   4082..4098    -  protein_bind   lac operator: The lac repressor binds to the lac operator to inhibit transcription in E. coli. This inhibition can be relieved by adding lactose or isopropyl-β-D-thiogalactopyranoside (IPTG). lac repressor encoded by lacI
   4106..4136    -  promoter       lac promoter: promoter for the E. coli lac operon
   4151..4172    -  protein_bind   CAP binding site: CAP binding activates transcription in the presence of cAMP. E. coli catabolite activator protein
   4225..4252    +  enhancer       CMV enhancer (fragment): human cytomegalovirus immediate early enhancer; contains an 18-bp deletion relative to the standard CMV enhancer
   4259..4283    -  protein_bind   attB2: mutant version of attB; recombination site for the Gateway® BP reaction BP Clonase™
   4293..4373    +  CDS            HBB (fragment): HBB_PONPY - Experimental evidence at transcript level: Swiss-Prot protein existence level 2. Involved in oxygen transport from the lung to the various peripheral tissues. From Pongo pygmaeus (Bornean orangutan).
   4444..4499    +  polyA_signal   β-globin poly(A) signal: rabbit β-globin polyadenylation signal (Gil and Proudfoot, 1987)
   5332..5350    -  promoter       T7 promoter: promoter for bacteriophage T7 RNA polymerase
   5353..5510    +  CDS            lacZα (fragment): LacZα fragment of β-galactosidase; lacZ fragment
   5515..5943    +  rep_origin     f1 ori (sequence partly withheld): f1 bacteriophage origin of replication; arrow indicates direction of (+) strand synthesis
   5996..6100    +  promoter       AmpR promoter: bla
   6101..6961    +  CDS            AmpR: β-lactamase; bla; confers resistance to ampicillin, carbenicillin, and related antibiotics
   7132..7720    +  rep_origin     ori: high-copy-number ColE1/pMB1/pBR322/pUC origin of replication
   7903..7995    +  CDS            lacI (fragment): lac repressor; lacI; The lac repressor binds to the lac operator to inhibit transcription in E. coli. This inhibition can be relieved by adding lactose or isopropyl-β-D-thiogalactopyranoside (IPTG).
   8008..8029    +  protein_bind   CAP binding site: CAP binding activates transcription in the presence of cAMP. E. coli catabolite activator protein
   8044..8074    +  promoter       lac promoter: promoter for the E. coli lac operon
   8082..8098    +  protein_bind   lac operator: The lac repressor binds to the lac operator to inhibit transcription in E. coli. This inhibition can be relieved by adding lactose or isopropyl-β-D-thiogalactopyranoside (IPTG). lac repressor encoded by lacI
   8143..8161    +  promoter       T3 promoter: promoter for bacteriophage T3 RNA polymerase
   8178..8309    -  CDS            FP (fragment): FP25_NPVAC - Experimental evidence at protein level: Swiss-Prot protein existence level 1. From Autographa californica nuclear polyhedrosis virus (AcMNPV).
>Addgene plasmid #137878 | pPN460 | addgene full sequence | sequence record 275218 | Addgene NGS Result
GACATTGATTATTGACTAGTTATTAATAGTAATCAATTACGGGGTCATTAGTTCATAGCCCATATATGGA
GTTCCGCGTTACATAACTTACGGTAAATGGCCCGCCTGGCTGACCGCCCAACGACCCCCGCCCATTGACG
TCAATAATGACGTATGTTCCCATAGTAACGCCAATAGGGACTTTCCATTGACGTCAATGGGTGGAGTATT
TACGGTAAACTGCCCACTTGGCAGTACATCAAGTGTATCATATGCCAAGTACGCCCCCTATTGACGTCAA
TGACGGTAAATGGCCCGCCTGGCATTATGCCCAGTACATGACCTTATGGGACTTTCCTACTTGGCAGTAC
ATCTACGTATTAGTCATCGCTATTACCATGGTCGAGGTGAGCCCCACGTTCTGCTTCACTCTCCCCATCT
CCCCCCCCTCCCCACCCCCAATTTTGTATTTATTTATTTTTTAATTATTTTGTGCAGCGATGGGGGCGGG
GGGGGGGGGGGGGCGCGCGCCAGGCGGGGCGGGGCGGGGCGAGGGGCGGGGCGGGGCGAGGCGGAGAGGT
GCGGCGGCAGCCAATCAGAGCGGCGCGCTCCGAAAGTTTCCTTTTATGGCGAGGCGGCGGCGGCGGCGGC
CCTATAAAAAGCGAAGCGCGCGGCGGGCGGGAGTCGCTGCGCGCTGCCTTCGCCCCGTGCCCCGCTCCGC
CGCCGCCTCGCGCCGCCCGCCCCGGCTCTGACTGACCGCGTTACTCCCACAGGTGAGCGGGCGGGACGGC
CCTTCTCCTCCGGGCTGTAATTAGCGCTTGGTTTAATGACGGCTTGTTTCTTTTCTGTGGCTGCGTGAAA
GCCTTGAGGGGCTCCGGGAGGGCCCTTTGTGCGGGGGGAGCGGCTCGGGGGGTGCGTGCGTGTGTGTGTG
CGTGGGGAGCGCCGCGTGCGGCTCCGCGCTGCCCGGCGGCTGTGAGCGCTGCGGGCGCGGCGCGGGGCTT
TGTGCGCTCCGCAGTGTGCGCGAGGGGAGCGCGGCCGGGGGCGGTGCCCCGCGGTGCGGGGGGGGCTGCG
AGGGGAACAAAGGCTGCGTGCGGGGTGTGTGCGTGGGGGGGTGAGCAGGGGGTGTGGGCGCGTCGGTCGG
GCTGCAACCCCCCCTGCACCCCCCTCCCCGAGTTGCTGAGCACGGCCCGGCTTCGGGTGCGGGGCTCCGT
ACGGGGCGTGGCGCGGGGCTCGCCGTGCCGGGCGGGGGGTGGCGGCAGGTGGGGGTGCCGGGCGGGGCGG
GGCCGCCTCGGGCCGGGGAGGGCTCGGGGGAGGGGCGCGGCGGCCCCCGGAGCGCCGGCGGCTGTCGAGG
CGCGGCGAGCCGCAGCCATTGCCTTTTATGGTAATCGTGCGAGAGGGCGCAGGGACTTCCTTTGTCCCAA
ATCTGTGCGGAGCCGAAATCTGGGAGGCGCCGCCGCACCCCCTCTAGCGGGCGCGGGGCGAAGCGGTGCG
GCGCCGGCAGGAAGGAAATGGGCGGGGAGGGCCTTCGTGCGTCGCCGCGCCGCCGTCCCCTTCTCCCTCT
CCAGCCTCGGGGCTGTCCGCGGGGGGACGGCTGCCTTCGGGGGGGACGGGGCAGGGCGGGGTTCGGCTTC
TGGCGTGTGACCGGCGGCTCTAGAGCCTCTGCTAACCATGTTCATGCCTTCTTCTTTTTCCTACAGCTCC
TGGGCAACGTGCTGGTTATTGTGCTGTCTCATCATTTTGGCAAAGAATTCGCGGCCGCGGTACCGGCGCG
CCGGAAGTTCCTATACTTTCTAGAGAATAGGAACTTCATATCGCCACCATGGCCAGCTCCGAGGATGTCA
TCAAAGAGTTTATGAGATTTAAGGTCAAGATGGAGGGAAGCGTCAACGGACACGAGTTCGAGATTGAGGG
AGAAGGAGAAGGCCGGCCTTACGAGGGCACACAAACCGCTAAGCTCAAGGTCACAAAAGGAGGACCCCTC
CCCTTCTCCTGGGATATTCTGAGCCCTCAGTTCCAGTACGGAAGCAAAGCCTATGTTAAACACCCTGCCG
ACATCCCTGACTATCTGAAGCTCTCCTTCCCTGAAGGCTTCAAGTGGGAGAGATTCATGAACTTCGAGGA
CGGAGGCGTGGTGACAGTCACACAAGATAGCACCCTCCAGGACGGAGAGTTTATTTATAAGGTGAAACTC
AGAGGAACCAACTTCCCCTCCGATGGCCCTGTCATGCAAAAAAAAACAATGGGATGGGAAGCCTCCACCG
AGAGAATGTATCCTGAGGATGGCGCTCTGAAAGGCGAAATTAAAATGAGACTGAAACTCAAAGACGGAGG
ACACTACGATGCCGAGGTCAAAACAACCTACAAGGCCAAGAAACAAGTGCAGCTGCCTGGCGCCTACATG
ACTGATATTAAACTCGACATTATCAGCCATAATGGGGACTACACCATCGTGGAACAATATGAGAGAGCTG
AGGGCAGACATAGCACAGGCGCTGGAGAGGGCAGAGGAAGTCTTCTAACATGCGGTGACGTGGAGGAGAA
TCCCGGCCCTATGGCCAAGCCTTTGTCTCAAGAAGAATCCACCCTCATTGAAAGAGCAACGGCTACAATC
AACAGCATCCCCATCTCTGAAGACTACAGCGTCGCCAGCGCAGCTCTCTCTAGCGACGGCCGCATCTTCA
CTGGTGTCAATGTATATCATTTTACTGGGGGACCTTGTGCAGAACTCGTGGTGCTGGGCACTGCTGCTGC
TGCGGCAGCTGGCAACCTGACTTGTATCGTCGCGATCGGAAATGAGAACAGGGGCATCTTGAGCCCCTGC
GGACGGTGCCGACAGGTGCTTCTCGATCTGCATCCTGGGATCAAAGCCATAGTGAAGGACAGTGATGGAC
AGCCGACGGCAGTTGGGATTCGTGAATTGCTGCCCTCTGGTTATGTGTGGGAGGGCTAAAATCAACCTCT
GGACGAAATTCCGCGGTTATTACAAAATTTGTGAAAGATTGACTGGTATTCTTAACTATGTTGCTCCTTT
TACGCTATGTGGATACGCTGCTTTAATGCCTTTGTATCAGTTAACTTGTTTATTGCAGCTTATAATGGTT
ACAAATAAAGCAATAGCATCACAAATTTCACAAATAAAGCATTTTTTTCACTGCATTCTAGTTGTGGTTT
GTCCAAACTCATCAATGTATCTTATCATGTCTGGAATTGACTCAAGAAGTTCCTATACTTTCTAGAGAAT
AGGAACTTCATGATGTGGCGCGCCGGATCCTGCAGGTTATCACAAGTTTGTACAAAAAAGCAGGCTTTAA
AGGAACCGCCTTTTGCTGGCCTTTTGCTCACATGTGAGGGCCTATTTCCCATGATTCCTTCATATTTGCA
TATACGATACAAGGCTGTTAGAGAGATAATTGGAATTAATTTGACTGTAAACACAAAGATATTAGTACAA
AATACGTGACGTAGAAAGTAATAATTTCTTGGGTAGTTTGCAGTTTTAAAATTATGTTTTAAAATGGACT
ATCATATGCTTACCGTAACTTGAAAGTATTTCGATTTCTTGGCTTTATATATCTTGTGGAAAGGACGAAA
CACCGTTGGGGAGACGAGCTTTCAAGTTTTAGAGCTAGAAATAGCAAGTTAAAATAAGGCTAGTCCGTTA
TCAACTTGAAAAAGTGGCACCGAGTCGGTGCTTTTTTGTTTTAGAGCTAGAAATAGCAAGTTAAAATAAG
GCTAGTCCGTTTTTAGCGCGTGCGCCAATTCTGCAGACAAATGGCTCTAGAGACCGGCGCCGCTACAGGG
CGCGTCCCATTCGCCATTCAGGCTGCGCAACTGTTGGGAAGGGCGATCGGTGCGGGCCTCTTCGCTATTA
CGCCAGCTGGCGAAAGGGGGATGTGCTGCAAGGCGATTAAGTTGGGTAACGCCAGGGTTTTCCCAGTCAC
GACGTTGTAAAACGACGGCCAGTGAGCGCGCGTAATACGACTCACTATAGGGCGAATTGGGTACCGGGCC
CCCCCTCGAGGTCCTCCAGCTTTTGTTCCCTTTAGTGAGGGTTAATTGCGCGCTTGGCGTAATCATGGTC
ATAGCTGTTTCCTGTGTGAAATTGTTATCCGCTCACAATTCCACACAACATACGAGCCGGAAGCATAAAG
TGTAAAGCCTGGGGTGCCTAATGAGTGAGCTAACTCACATTAATTGCGTTGCGCTCACTGCCCGCTTTCC
ACCGGTGGTCTCTCTAGAGGTACCCGTTACATAACTTACGGTAAATGGCCCGATCTAGACCCAGCTTTCT
TGTACAAAGTGGTGATAACTCTAGAGAATTCACTCCTCAGGTGCAGGCTGCCTATCAGAAGGTGGTGGCT
GGTGTGGCCAATGCCCTGGCTCACAAATACCACTGAGATCTTTTTCCCTCTGCCAAAAATTATGGGGACA
TCATGAAGCCCCTTGAGCATCTGACTTCTGGCTAATAAAGGAAATTTATTTTCATTGCAATAGTGTGTTG
GAATTTTTTGTGTCTCTCACTCGGAAGGACATATGGGAGGGCAAATCATTTAAAACATCAGAATGAGTAT
TTGGTTTAGAGTTTGGCAACATATGCCCATATGCTGGCTGCCATGAACAAAGGTTGGCTATAAAGAGGTC
ATCAGTATATGAAACAGCCCCCTGCTGTCCATTCCTTATTCCATAGAAAAGCCTTGACTTGAGGTTAGAT
TTTTTTTATATTTTGTTTTGTGTTATTTTTTTCTTTAACATCCCTAAAATTTTCCTTACATGTTTTACTA
GCCAGATTTTTCCTCCTCTCCTGACTACTCCCAGTCATAGCTGTCCCTCTTCTCTTATGGAGATCCCTCG
ACCTGCAGCCCAAGCTTGGATCCCTCGAGTTAATTAACGAGAGCATAATATTGATATGTGCCAAAGTTGT
TTCTGACTGACTAATAAGTATAATTTGTTTCTATTATGTATAGGTTAAGCTAATTACTTATTTTATAATA
CAACATGACTGTTTTTAAAGTACAAAATAAGTTTATTTTTGTAAAAGAGAGAATGTTTAAAAGTTTTGTT
ACTTTATAGAAGAAATTTTGAGTTTTTGTTTTTTTTTAATAAATAAATAAACATAAATAAATTGTTTGTT
GAATTTATTATTAGTATGTAAGTGTAAATATAATAAAACTTAATATCTATTCAAATTAATAAATAAACCT
CGATATACAGACCGATAAAACACATGCGTCAATTTTACGCATGATTATCTTTAACGTACGTCACAATATG
ATTATCTTTCTAGGGTTAAATAATAGTTTCTAATTTTTTTATTATTCAGCCTGCTGTCGTGAATACCGAG
CTCCAATTCGCCCTATAGTGAGTCGTATTACAATTCACTGGCCGTCGTTTTACAACGTCGTGACTGGGAA
AACCCTGGCGTTACCCAACTTAATCGCCTTGCAGCACATCCCCCTTTCGCCAGCTGGCGTAATAGCGAAG
AGGCCCGCACCGATCGCCCTTCCCAACAGTTGCGCAGCCTGAATGGCGAATGGG
[124 nt withheld, positions 5515-5638]
C
[91 nt withheld, positions 5640-5730]
A
[49 nt withheld, positions 5732-5780]
CCTTTGACGTTGGAGTCCACGTTCTTT
[37 nt withheld, positions 5808-5844]
ACCCTATCTCGGTCTATTCTTTTGATTTATAAGGGATTTTGCCGATTTCGGCCTATTGGTTAAAAAATGA
GCTGATTTAACAAAAATTTAACGCGAATTTTAACAAAATATTAACGCTTACAATTTAGGTGGCACTTTTC
GGGGAAATGTGCGCGGAACCCCTATTTGTTTATTTTTCTAAATACATTCAAATATGTATCCGCTCATGAG
ACAATAACCCTGATAAATGCTTCAATAATATTGAAAAAGGAAGAGTATGAGTATTCAACATTTCCGTGTC
GCCCTTATTCCCTTTTTTGCGGCATTTTGCCTTCCTGTTTTTGCTCACCCAGAAACGCTGGTGAAAGTAA
AAGATGCTGAAGATCAGTTGGGTGCACGAGTGGGTTACATCGAACTGGATCTCAACAGCGGTAAGATCCT
TGAGAGTTTTCGCCCCGAAGAACGTTTTCCAATGATGAGCACTTTTAAAGTTCTGCTATGTGGCGCGGTA
TTATCCCGTATTGACGCCGGGCAAGAGCAACTCGGTCGCCGCATACACTATTCTCAGAATGACTTGGTTG
AGTACTCACCAGTCACAGAAAAGCATCTTACGGATGGCATGACAGTAAGAGAATTATGCAGTGCTGCCAT
AACCATGAGTGATAACACTGCGGCCAACTTACTTCTGACAACGATCGGAGGACCGAAGGAGCTAACCGCT
TTTTTGCACAACATGGGGGATCATGTAACTCGCCTTGATCGTTGGGAACCGGAGCTGAATGAAGCCATAC
CAAACGACGAGCGTGACACCACGATGCCTGTAGCAATGGCAACAACGTTGCGCAAACTATTAACTGGCGA
ACTACTTACTCTAGCTTCCCGGCAACAATTAATAGACTGGATGGAGGCGGATAAAGTTGCAGGACCACTT
CTGCGCTCGGCCCTTCCGGCTGGCTGGTTTATTGCTGATAAATCTGGAGCCGGTGAGCGTGGGTCTCGCG
GTATCATTGCAGCACTGGGGCCAGATGGTAAGCCCTCCCGTATCGTAGTTATCTACACGACGGGGAGTCA
GGCAACTATGGATGAACGAAATAGACAGATCGCTGAGATAGGTGCCTCACTGATTAAGCATTGGTAACTG
TCAGACCAAGTTTACTCATATATACTTTAGATTGATTTAAAACTTCATTTTTAATTTAAAAGGATCTAGG
TGAAGATCCTTTTTGATAATCTCATGACCAAAATCCCTTAACGTGAGTTTTCGTTCCACTGAGCGTCAGA
CCCCGTAGAAAAGATCAAAGGATCTTCTTGAGATCCTTTTTTTCTGCGCGTAATCTGCTGCTTGCAAACA
AAAAAACCACCGCTACCAGCGGTGGTTTGTTTGCCGGATCAAGAGCTACCAACTCTTTTTCCGAAGGTAA
CTGGCTTCAGCAGAGCGCAGATACCAAATACTGTTCTTCTAGTGTAGCCGTAGTTAGGCCACCACTTCAA
GAACTCTGTAGCACCGCCTACATACCTCGCTCTGCTAATCCTGTTACCAGTGGCTGCTGCCAGTGGCGAT
AAGTCGTGTCTTACCGGGTTGGACTCAAGACGATAGTTACCGGATAAGGCGCAGCGGTCGGGCTGAACGG
GGGGTTCGTGCACACAGCCCAGCTTGGAGCGAACGACCTACACCGAACTGAGATACCTACAGCGTGAGCT
ATGAGAAAGCGCCACGCTTCCCGAAGGGAGAAAGGCGGACAGGTATCCGGTAAGCGGCAGGGTCGGAACA
GGAGAGCGCACGAGGGAGCTTCCAGGGGGAAACGCCTGGTATCTTTATAGTCCTGTCGGGTTTCGCCACC
TCTGACTTGAGCGTCGATTTTTGTGATGCTCGTCAGGGGGGCGGAGCCTATGGAAAAACGCCAGCAACGC
GGCCTTTTTACGGTTCCTGGCCTTTTGCTGGCCTTTTGCTCACATGTTCTTTCCTGCGTTATCCCCTGAT
TCTGTGGATAACCGTATTACCGCCTTTGAGTGAGCTGATACCGCTCGCCGCAGCCGAACGACCGAGCGCA
GCGAGTCAGTGAGCGAGGAAGCGGAAGAGCGCCCAATACGCAAACCGCCTCTCCCCGCGCGTTGGCCGAT
TCATTAATGCAGCTGGCACGACAGGTTTCCCGACTGGAAAGCGGGCAGTGAGCGCAACGCAATTAATGTG
AGTTAGCTCACTCATTAGGCACCCCAGGCTTTACACTTTATGCTTCCGGCTCGTATGTTGTGTGGAATTG
TGAGCGGATAACAATTTCACACAGGAAACAGCTATGACCATGATTACGCCAAGCTCGAAATTAACCCTCA
CTAAAGGGAACAAAAGCTGGTACCTCGCGCGACTTGGTTTGCCATTCTTTAGCGCGCGTCGCGTCACACA
GCTTGGCCACAATGTGGTTTTTGTCAAACGAAGATTCTATGACGTGTTTAAAGTTTAGGTCGAGTAAAGC
GCAAATCTTTTTTAACCCTAGAAAGATAGTCTGCGTAAAATTGACGCATGCATTCTTGAAATATTGCTCT
CTCTTTCTAAATAGCGCGAATCCGTCGCTGTGCATTTAGGACATCTCAGTCGCCGCTTGGAGCTCCCGTG
AGGCGTGCTTGTCAATGCGGTAAGTGTCACTGATTTTGAACTATAACGACCGCGTGAGTCAAAATGACGC
ATGATTATCTTTTACGTGACTTTTAAGATTTAACTCATACGATAATTATATTGTTATTTCATGTTCTACT
TACGTGATAACTTATTATATATATATTTTCTTGTTATAGATATCGTGACTAATATATAATAAAATGGGTA
GTTCTTTAGACGATGAGCATATCCTCTCTGCTCTTCTGCAAAGCGATGACGAGCTTGTTGGCTAGCGGTG
GCGGCCTC
